Addgene plasmid #198596: UG75-ADH1-CDS1-3HA
Purpose: CDS1 overexpression. Diverts glycerolipid synthesis pathway towards phospholipids. Uses antibiotic resistance marker hphMX6.
Depositing lab: Zhiping Xie. Depositing organization: Shanghai Jiao Tong University. Publication: Excess diacylglycerol at the endoplasmic reticulum disrupts endomembrane homeostasis and autophagy. Li D, Yang SG, He CW, Zhang ZT, Liang Y, Li H, Zhu J, Su X, Gong Q, Xie Z. BMC Biol. 2020 Aug 28;18(1):107. doi: 10.1186/s12915-020-00837-w. PubMed 32859196.
Backbone
  Vector backbone: UG75
  Vector type: Yeast Expression
Growth in bacteria
  Bacterial resistance: Ampicillin, 100 μg/mL
  Growth temperature: 37°C
  Growth strain: DH5alpha
  Copy number: High Copy
Gene/Insert
  Gene/Insert name: CDS1
  Species: S. cerevisiae (budding yeast)
  Entrez Gene: CDS1 (a.k.a. YBR029C, CDG1)
  Tag / fusion protein: 3HA (C terminal on insert)
  Cloning method: Gibson Cloning
Terms and licenses: Academic/Nonprofit Terms; Industry Terms: Not Available to Industry
How to cite: UG75-ADH1-CDS1-3HA was a gift from Zhiping Xie (Addgene plasmid # 198596 ; http://n2t.net/addgene:198596 ; RRID:Addgene_198596)
