[The description below was written by a language model from this plasmid's Addgene catalogue record and pLannotate feature annotations shown in this document.]
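Description:
UG75-ADH1-CDS1-3HA is a yeast expression plasmid built on the UG75 backbone for overexpressing the Saccharomyces cerevisiae CDS1 gene (also known as CDG1, YBR029C). It is propagated in E. coli through a high-copy ColE1/pUC-type origin with ampicillin selection from the bla gene and its native promoter. The 6.7 kb feature table shows no yeast replication origin or centromere (no 2μ or CEN/ARS element). This suggests the construct is meant to be integrated into the genome or used as a cassette template rather than maintained episomally, although the record does not say how it is delivered. Short lacI, rop and bom fragments and flanking SP6 and T7 promoters are leftovers from the cloning backbone.

The payload has two adjacent units. The first is the hphMX6 marker, in which a hygromycin phosphotransferase coding sequence is driven by the Ashbya gossypii TEF promoter and ended by the TEF terminator. This confers hygromycin resistance in yeast, so no auxotrophic marker is needed. The marker is flanked by two loxP sites in the same orientation, so Cre recombinase could excise it after selection. The second unit places the CDS1 open reading frame under the constitutive S. cerevisiae ADH1 promoter, fuses it at the C terminus to a 3xHA epitope tag for immunodetection, and closes with the ADH1 terminator. The insert was assembled by Gibson cloning.

CDS1 encodes the enzyme that supplies CDP-diacylglycerol, a precursor for phospholipid synthesis. According to the record, overexpressing it diverts glycerolipid synthesis towards phospholipids. The associated study examined how excess diacylglycerol at the endoplasmic reticulum affects endomembrane homeostasis and autophagy.
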