Features (pLannotate 1.2.2; 17 found; start..end, strand, type, name):
     53..71      +  promoter       SP6 promoter: promoter for bacteriophage SP6 RNA polymerase
    122..155     -  protein_bind   loxP: Cre-mediated recombination occurs in the 8-bp core sequence (GCATACAT). Cre recombinase
    210..553     +  promoter       TEF promoter: Ashbya gossypii TEF promoter
    560..1581    +  CDS            HygR (fragment): aminoglycoside phosphotransferase from E. coli; aph(4)-Ia; confers resistance to hygromycin
   1588..1785    +  terminator     TEF terminator: Ashbya gossypii TEF terminator
   1848..1881    -  protein_bind   loxP: Cre-mediated recombination occurs in the 8-bp core sequence (GCATACAT). Cre recombinase
   1922..2626    +  promoter       ADH1 promoter: S. cerevisiae ADH1; promoter for alcohol dehydrogenase 1
   2657..4027    +  CDS            CDS1: CDS1_YEAST - Also known as CDG1. Experimental evidence at protein level: Swiss-Prot protein existence level 1. Supplies CDP-diacylglycerol, which may play an important role as both a precursor to phosphoinositide biosynthesis in the plasma membrane and as a negative effector of phosphatidylinositol 4-kinase activity, thereby exerting an effect on cell proliferation via a lipid- dependent signal transduction cascade. From Saccharomyces cerevisiae (strain ATCC 204508 / S288c) (Baker's yeast).
   4082..4171    +  CDS            3xHA: three tandem HA epitope tags
   4210..4397    +  terminator     ADH1 terminator: S. cerevisiae ADH1; transcription terminator for the S. cerevisiae alcohol dehydrogenase 1 (ADH1) gene
   4417..4435    -  promoter       T7 promoter: promoter for bacteriophage T7 RNA polymerase
   4457..4510    -  CDS            lacI (fragment): lac repressor; lacI; The lac repressor binds to the lac operator to inhibit transcription in E. coli. This inhibition can be relieved by adding lactose or isopropyl-β-D-thiogalactopyranoside (IPTG).
   4693..5281    -  rep_origin     ori: high-copy-number ColE1/pMB1/pBR322/pUC origin of replication
   5452..6312    -  CDS            AmpR: β-lactamase; bla; confers resistance to ampicillin, carbenicillin, and related antibiotics
   6313..6417    -  promoter       AmpR promoter: bla
   6512..6547    +  CDS            rop (fragment): Rop protein, which maintains plasmids at low copy number; rop
   6649..6700    +  misc_feature   bom (fragment): basis of mobility region from pBR322
>Addgene plasmid #198596 | UG75-ADH1-CDS1-3HA | addgene full sequence | sequence record 392931 | Addgene NGS Result
CGTTAGAACGCGGCTACAATTAATACATAACCTTATGTATCATACACATACGATTTAGGTGACACTATAG
AACGCGGCCGCCAGCTGAAGCTTCGTACGCTGCAGGTCGACAACCCTTAATATAACTTCGTATAATGTAT
GCTATACGAAGTTATTAGGTCTAGAGATCTGTTTAGCTTGCCTCGTCCCCGCCGGGTCACCCGGCCAGCG
ACATGGAGGCCCAGAATACCCTCCTTGACAGTCTTGACGTGCGCAGCTCAGGGGCATGATGTGACTGTCG
CCCGTACATTTAGCCCATACATCCCCATGTATAATCATTTGCATCCATACATTTTGATGGCCGCACGGCG
CGAAGCAAAAATTACGGCTCCTCGCTGCAGACCTGCGAGCAGGGAAACGCTCCCCTCACAGACGCGTTGA
ATTGTCCCCACGCCGCGCCCCTGTAGAGAAATATAAAAGGTTAGGATTTGCCACTGAGGTTCTTCTTTCA
TATACTTCCTTTTAAAATCTTGCTAGGATACAGTTCTCACATCACATCCGAACATAAACAACCATGGGTA
AAAAGCCTGAACTCACCGCGACGTCTGTCGAGAAGTTTCTGATCGAAAAGTTCGACAGCGTCTCCGACCT
GATGCAGCTCTCGGAGGGCGAAGAATCTCGTGCTTTCAGCTTCGATGTAGGAGGGCGTGGATATGTCCTG
CGGGTAAATAGCTGCGCCGATGGTTTCTACAAAGATCGTTATGTTTATCGGCACTTTGCATCGGCCGCGC
TCCCGATTCCGGAAGTGCTTGACATTGGGGAATTCAGCGAGAGCCTGACCTATTGCATCTCCCGCCGTGC
ACAGGGTGTCACGTTGCAAGACCTGCCTGAAACCGAACTGCCCGCTGTTCTGCAGCCGGTCGCGGAGGCA
ATGGATGCGATCGCTGCGGCCGATCTTAGCCAGACGAGCGGGTTCGGCCCATTCGGACCGCAAGGAATCG
GTCAATACACTACATGGCGTGATTTCATATGCGCGATTGCTGATCCCCATGTGTATCACTGGCAAACTGT
GATGGACGACACCGTCAGTGCGTCCGTCGCGCAGGCTCTCGATGAGCTGATGCTTTGGGCCGAGGACTGC
CCCGAAGTCCGGCACCTCGTGCACGCGGATTTCGGCTCCAACAATGTCCTGACGGACAATGGCCGCATAA
CAGCGGTCATTGACTGGAGCGAGGCGATGTTCGGGGATTCCCAATACGAGGTCGCCAACATCTTCTTCTG
GAGGCCGTGGTTGGCTTGTATGGAGCAGCAGACGCGCTACTTCGAGCGGAGGCATCCGGAGCTTGCAGGA
TCGCCACGGCTCCGGGCGTATATGCTCCGCATTGGTCTTGACCAACTCTATCAGAGCTTGGTTGACGGCA
ATTTCGATGATGCAGCTTGGGCGCAGGGTCGATGCGACGCAATCGTCCGATCCGGAGCCGGGACTGTCGG
GCGTACACAAATCGCCCGCAGAAGCGCGGCCGTCTGGACCGATGGCTGTGTAGAAGTACTCGCCGATAGT
GGAAACCGACGCCCCAGCACTCGTCCGAGGGCAAAGGAATAATCAGTACTGACAATAAAAAGATTCTTGT
TTTCAAGAACTTGTCATTTGTATAGTTTTTTTATATTGTAGTTGTTCTATTTTAATCAAATGTTAGCGTG
ATTTATATTTTTTTTCGCCTCGACATCATCTGCCCAGATGCGAAGTTAAGTGCGCAGAAAGTAATATCAT
GCGTCAATCGTATGTGAATGCTGGTCGCTATACTGCTGTCGATTCGATACTAACGCCGCCATCCAGTGTC
GAAAACGAGCTCTCGAGAACCCTTAATATAACTTCGTATAATGTATGCTATACGAAGTTATTAGGTGATA
TCAGATCCACTAGTGGCCTATGCGGCCGCGGATCCTTTTGTTGTTTCCGGGTGTACAATATGGACTTCCT
CTTTTCTGGCAACCAAACCCATACATCGGGATTCCTATAATACCTTCGTTGGTCTCCCTAACATGTAGGT
GGCGGAGGGGAGATATACAATAGAACAGATACCAGACAAGACATAATGGGCTAAACAAGACTACACCAAT
TACACTGCCTCATTGATGGTGGTACATAACGAACTAATACTGTAGCCCTAGACTTGATAGCCATCATCAT
ATCGAAGTTTCACTACCCTTTTTCCATTTGCCATCTATTGAAGTAATAATAGGCGCATGCAACTTCTTTT
CTTTTTTTTTCTTTTCTCTCTCCCCCGTTGTTGTCTCACCATATCCGCAATGACAAAAAAATGATGGAAG
ACACTAAAGGAAAAAATTAACGACAAAGACAGCACCAACAGATGTCGTTGTTCCAGAGCTGATGAGGGGT
ATCTCGAAGCACACGAAACTTTTTCCTTCCTTCATTCACGCACACTACTCTCTAATGAGCAACGGTATAC
GGCCTTCCTTCCAGTTACTTGAATTTGAAATAAAAAAAAGTTTGCTGTCTTGCTATCAAGTATAAATAGA
CCTGCAATTATTAATCTTTTGTTTCCTCGTCATTGTTCTCGTTCCCTTTCTTCCTTGTTTCTTTTTCTGC
ACAATATTTCAAGCTATACCAAGCATACAATCAACTATCTCATATACAATGTCTATCCCAATCGATATGT
CTGACAACCCTGAGATGAAACCACATGGTACGAGCAAGGAGATTGTGGAGTCGGTTACTGACGCCACCTC
AAAGGCGATTGATAAATTGCAAGAAGAACTCCACAAGGACGCCAGCGAATCCGTCACGCCGGTGACCAAG
GAAAGCACTGCTGCTACAAAGGAAAGCAGGAAATACAACTTTTTCATTAGAACAGTTTGGACGTTTGTTA
TGATCAGTGGTTTCTTCATCACCTTAGCATCGGGTCATGCATGGTGTATAGTGCTGATTTTGGGCTGCCA
AATTGCTACTTTTAAAGAGTGTATTGCCGTAACAAGTGCATCTGGTCGCGAAAAGAATTTGCCATTGACA
AAGACGTTGAACTGGTACCTTCTCTTCACCACTATCTATTACTTAGATGGGAAATCACTCTTCAAGTTTT
TCCAAGCTACTTTTTACGAGTATCCTGTATTGAACTTTATCGTAACAAATCATAAGTTTATCTGCTATTG
TCTCTATCTTATGGGATTTGTTCTGTTCGTTTGTAGTTTAAGAAAGGGATTTTTGAAATTCCAGTTCGGA
TCATTGTGCGTTACTCATATGGTTCTTCTTCTGGTAGTATTTCAGGCTCATTTGATCATCAAAAACGTGC
TCAATGGGCTATTCTGGTTCTTATTACCATGCGGGTTGGTAATTGTTAATGATATCTTCGCCTACCTGTG
CGGCATTACATTCGGTAAGACTAAACTAATAGAAATCTCGCCCAAGAAAACTTTAGAAGGTTTCCTTGGT
GCCTGGTTTTTCACTGCTCTAGCTAGTATTATATTAACAAGGATTCTGAGCCCTTATACTTACTTGACGT
GCCCTGTTGAAGATCTCCATACCAATTTTTTCTCTAATTTGACATGTGAACTAAACCCAGTTTTCCTTCC
ACAAGTTTACAGACTTCCACCCATCTTTTTCGATAAAGTTCAAATCAATTCAATTACAGTAAAACCAATT
TATTTCCATGCTTTAAACTTAGCTACCTTTGCATCATTATTTGCGCCATTTGGAGGCTTTTTCGCATCTG
GTCTAAAGAGAACTTTTAAAGTTAAAGACTTTGGCCACTCCATCCCAGGCCATGGTGGTATCACAGACAG
GGTTGATTGCCAATTCATAATGGGTTCTTTTGCCAATTTGTACTATGAAACATTCATCAGCGAACACAGA
ATAACAGTAGATACAGTTTTATCCACTATTTTAATGAACCTGAACGACAAGCAGATTATAGAATTGATTG
ATATCTTGATTAGATTCCTATCTAAAAAAGGTATAATATCAGCGAAGAATTTTGAAAAGTTGGCTGACAT
CTTTAATGTGACCAAGAAATCATTGACCAATCACTCTCAAGCTTCGTACGCTGCAGGTCGTGGGATTCCT
GGGTTAATTAACATCGCTAGCTACCCATACGATGTTCCTGACTATGCGGGCTATCCCTATGACGTCCCGG
ACTATGCAGGATCCTATCCATATGACGTTCCAGATTACGCTGCTCAGTGCCCTAGGTGAGGCGCGCCACT
TCTAAATAAGCGAATTTCTTATGATTTATGATTTTTATTATTAAATAAGTTATAAAAAAAATAAGTGTAT
ACAAATTTTAAAGTGACTCTTAGGTTTTAAAACGAAAATTCTTATTCTTGAGTAACTCTTTCCTGTAGGT
CAGGTTGCTTTCTCAGGTATAGTATGAGGTCGCTCTTATTGACCACACCTCTACCGGCCGCGGATCTGCC
GGTCTCCCTATAGTGAGTCGTATTAATTTCGATAAGCCAGGTTAACCTGCATTAATGAATCGGCCAACGC
GCGGGGAGAGGCGGTTTGCGTATTGGGCGCTCTTCCGCTTCCTCGCTCACTGACTCGCTGCGCTCGGTCG
TTCGGCTGCGGCGAGCGGTATCAGCTCACTCAAAGGCGGTAATACGGTTATCCACAGAATCAGGGGATAA
CGCAGGAAAGAACATGTGAGCAAAAGGCCAGCAAAAGGCCAGGAACCGTAAAAAGGCCGCGTTGCTGGCG
TTTTTCCATAGGCTCCGCCCCCCTGACGAGCATCACAAAAATCGACGCTCAAGTCAGAGGTGGCGAAACC
CGACAGGACTATAAAGATACCAGGCGTTTCCCCCTGGAAGCTCCCTCGTGCGCTCTCCTGTTCCGACCCT
GCCGCTTACCGGATACCTGTCCGCCTTTCTCCCTTCGGGAAGCGTGGCGCTTTCTCATAGCTCACGCTGT
AGGTATCTCAGTTCGGTGTAGGTCGTTCGCTCCAAGCTGGGCTGTGTGCACGAACCCCCCGTTCAGCCCG
ACCGCTGCGCCTTATCCGGTAACTATCGTCTTGAGTCCAACCCGGTAAGACACGACTTATCGCCACTGGC
AGCAGCCACTGGTAACAGGATTAGCAGAGCGAGGTATGTAGGCGGTGCTACAGAGTTCTTGAAGTGGTGG
CCTAACTACGGCTACACTAGAAGAACAGTATTTGGTATCTGCGCTCTGCTGAAGCCAGTTACCTTCGGAA
AAAGAGTTGGTAGCTCTTGATCCGGCAAACAAACCACCGCTGGTAGCGGTGGTTTTTTTGTTTGCAAGCA
GCAGATTACGCGCAGAAAAAAAGGATCTCAAGAAGATCCTTTGATCTTTTCTACGGGGTCTGACGCTCAG
TGGAACGAAAACTCACGTTAAGGGATTTTGGTCATGAGATTATCAAAAAGGATCTTCACCTAGATCCTTT
TAAATTAAAAATGAAGTTTTAAATCAATCTAAAGTATATATGAGTAAACTTGGTCTGACAGTTACCAATG
CTTAATCAGTGAGGCACCTATCTCAGCGATCTGTCTATTTCGTTCATCCATAGTTGCCTGACTCCCCGTC
GTGTAGATAACTACGATACGGGAGGGCTTACCATCTGGCCCCAGTGCTGCAATGATACCGCGAGACCCAC
GCTCACCGGCTCCAGATTTATCAGCAATAAACCAGCCAGCCGGAAGGGCCGAGCGCAGAAGTGGTCCTGC
AACTTTATCCGCCTCCATCCAGTCTATTAATTGTTGCCGGGAAGCTAGAGTAAGTAGTTCGCCAGTTAAT
AGTTTGCGCAACGTTGTTGCCATTGCTACAGGCATCGTGGTGTCACGCTCGTCGTTTGGTATGGCTTCAT
TCAGCTCCGGTTCCCAACGATCAAGGCGAGTTACATGATCCCCCATGTTGTGCAAAAAAGCGGTTAGCTC
CTTCGGTCCTCCGATCGTTGTCAGAAGTAAGTTGGCCGCAGTGTTATCACTCATGGTTATGGCAGCACTG
CATAATTCTCTTACTGTCATGCCATCCGTAAGATGCTTTTCTGTGACTGGTGAGTACTCAACCAAGTCAT
TCTGAGAATAGTGTATGCGGCGACCGAGTTGCTCTTGCCCGGCGTCAATACGGGATAATACCGCGCCACA
TAGCAGAACTTTAAAAGTGCTCATCATTGGAAAACGTTCTTCGGGGCGAAAACTCTCAAGGATCTTACCG
CTGTTGAGATCCAGTTCGATGTAACCCACTCGTGCACCCAACTGATCTTCAGCATCTTTTACTTTCACCA
GCGTTTCTGGGTGAGCAAAAACAGGAAGGCAAAATGCCGCAAAAAAGGGAATAAGGGCGACACGGAAATG
TTGAATACTCATACTCTTCCTTTTTCAATATTATTGAAGCATTTATCAGGGTTATTGTCTCATGAGCGGA
TACATATTTGAATGTATTTAGAAAAATAAACAAATAGGGGTTCCGCGCACATTTCCCCGAAAAGTGCCAC
CTGACGTCTAAGAAACCATTATTATCATGACATTAACCTATAAAAATAGGCGTATCACGAGGCCCTTTCG
TCTCGCGCGTTTCGGTGATGACGGTGAAAACCTCTGACACATGCAGCTCCCGGAGACGGTCACAGCTTGT
CTGTAAGCGGATGCCGGGAGCAGACAAGCCCGTCAGGGCGCGTCAGCGGGTGTTGGCGGGTGTCGGGGCT
GGCTTAACTATGCGGCATCAGAGCAGATTGTACTGAGAGTGCACCATATGGACATATTGT
