>Addgene plasmid #198596 | UG75-ADH1-CDS1-3HA | depositor partial sequence | sequence record 384756 | CDS1 gene
ATGTCTGACAACCCTGAGATGAAACCACATGGTACGAGCAAGGAGATTGTGGAGTCGGTTACTGACGCCA
CCTCAAAGGCGATTGATAAATTGCAAGAAGAACTCCACAAGGACGCCAGCGAATCCGTCACGCCGGTGAC
CAAGGAAAGCACTGCTGCTACAAAGGAAAGCAGGAAATACAACTTTTTCATTAGAACAGTTTGGACGTTT
GTTATGATCAGTGGTTTCTTCATCACCTTAGCATCGGGTCATGCATGGTGTATAGTGCTGATTTTGGGCT
GCCAAATTGCTACTTTTAAAGAGTGTATTGCCGTAACAAGTGCATCTGGTCGCGAAAAGAATTTGCCATT
GACAAAGACGTTGAACTGGTACCTTCTCTTCACCACTATCTATTACTTAGATGGGAAATCACTCTTCAAG
TTTTTCCAAGCTACTTTTTACGAGTATCCTGTATTGAACTTTATCGTAACAAATCATAAGTTTATCTGCT
ATTGTCTCTATCTTATGGGATTTGTTCTGTTCGTTTGTAGTTTAAGAAAGGGATTTTTGAAATTCCAGTT
CGGATCATTGTGCGTTACTCATATGGTTCTTCTTCTGGTAGTATTTCAGGCTCATTTGATCATCAAAAAC
GTGCTCAATGGGCTATTCTGGTTCTTATTACCATGCGGGTTGGTAATTGTTAATGATATCTTCGCCTACC
TGTGCGGCATTACATTCGGTAAGACTAAACTAATAGAAATCTCGCCCAAGAAAACTTTAGAAGGTTTCCT
TGGTGCCTGGTTTTTCACTGCTCTAGCTAGTATTATATTAACAAGGATTCTGAGCCCTTATACTTACTTG
ACGTGCCCTGTTGAAGATCTCCATACCAATTTTTTCTCTAATTTGACATGTGAACTAAACCCAGTTTTCC
TTCCACAAGTTTACAGACTTCCACCCATCTTTTTCGATAAAGTTCAAATCAATTCAATTACAGTAAAACC
AATTTATTTCCATGCTTTAAACTTAGCTACCTTTGCATCATTATTTGCGCCATTTGGAGGCTTTTTCGCA
TCTGGTCTAAAGAGAACTTTTAAAGTTAAAGACTTTGGCCACTCCATCCCAGGCCATGGTGGTATCACAG
ACAGGGTTGATTGCCAATTCATAATGGGTTCTTTTGCCAATTTGTACTATGAAACATTCATCAGCGAACA
CAGAATAACAGTAGATACAGTTTTATCCACTATTTTAATGAACCTGAACGACAAGCAGATTATAGAATTG
ATTGATATCTTGATTAGATTCCTATCTAAAAAAGGTATAATATCAGCGAAGAATTTTGAAAAGTTGGCTG
ACATCTTTAATGTGACCAAGAAATCATTGACCAATCACTCT
