>Addgene plasmid #198596 | UG75-ADH1-CDS1-3HA | depositor partial sequence | sequence record 384757 | ADH1 promoter
ATCCTTTTGTTGTTTCCGGGTGTACAATATGGACTTCCTCTTTTCTGGCAACCAAACCCATACATCGGGA
TTCCTATAATACCTTCGTTGGTCTCCCTAACATGTAGGTGGCGGAGGGGAGATATACAATAGAACAGATA
CCAGACAAGACATAATGGGCTAAACAAGACTACACCAATTACACTGCCTCATTGATGGTGGTACATAACG
AACTAATACTGTAGCCCTAGACTTGATAGCCATCATCATATCGAAGTTTCACTACCCTTTTTCCATTTGC
CATCTATTGAAGTAATAATAGGCGCATGCAACTTCTTTTCTTTTTTTTTCTTTTCTCTCTCCCCCGTTGT
TGTCTCACCATATCCGCAATGACAAAAAAATGATGGAAGACACTAAAGGAAAAAATTAACGACAAAGACA
GCACCAACAGATGTCGTTGTTCCAGAGCTGATGAGGGGTATCTCGAAGCACACGAAACTTTTTCCTTCCT
TCATTCACGCACACTACTCTCTAATGAGCAACGGTATACGGCCTTCCTTCCAGTTACTTGAATTTGAAAT
AAAAAAAAGTTTGCTGTCTTGCTATCAAGTATAAATAGACCTGCAATTATTAATCTTTTGTTTCCTCGTC
ATTGTTCTCGTTCCCTTTCTTCCTTGTTTCTTTTTCTGCACAATATTTCAAGCTATACCAAGCATACAAT
CAACT
